>Addgene plasmid #218820 | pBAD-DiLACCO1 | addgene full sequence | sequence record 431763 | Addgene NGS Result
AAGAAACCAATTGTCCATATTGCATCAGACATTGCCGTCACTGCGTCTTTTACTGGCTCTTCTCGCTAAC
CAAACCGGTAACCCCGCTTATTAAAAGCATTCTGTAACAAAGCGGGACCAAAGCCATGACAAAAACGCGT
AACAAAAGTGTCTATAATCACGGCAGAAAAGTCCACATTGATTATTTGCACGGCGTCACACTTTGCTATG
CCATAGCATTTTTATCCATAAGATTAGCGGATCCTACCTGACGCTTTTTATCGCAACTCTCTACTGTTTC
TCCATACCCGTTTTTTGGGCTAACAGGAGGAATTAACCATGGGGGGTTCTCATCATCATCATCATCATGG
TATGGCTAGCATGACTGGTGGACAGCAAATGGGTCGGGATCTGTACGACGATGACGATAAGGATCCGAGC
TCGAGAATGGAACAAAACATAGTCCAGCCGTTGAAGACCCACATGGCAGACGACCCTGATTATACATTTG
ATATTCTGGAGGCGCGGTACGCGATAGAAGCGTCAACTGCCTGGCACGCTGCAATGCGAGCTACACCCGG
GGACAAAGAGAAAATTCAACTGTGCTTCGAGGCTACACTGTCCGAAGATCCCGATATAGCTTCCCAAGCA
GACGTAAGGTTCCACCTGGCGATTGCTGAAGCAAGCCATAACATAGTTCTGCTTCAGACAATGCGAGGCT
ATTTTGACGTTTTGCAGTCTTCAGCCAGGCACAGTCGACAGCGGATGTACAGGAAGAACGTCTATATCAT
GGCCGACAAGCAGAGGAACGGCATCAAGGCGAACTTCATGATCCGCCACAACATCGAGGGCGGCGGCGTG
CAGCTCGCCTACCACTACCAGCAGAACGCCCCCATCGGCGACGGCCCCGTGCTGCTGCCCGACAGCCACT
ACCTGAGCACCCAGTCCAAACTTTCGAAAGACCCCAACGAGAAGCGCGATCACATGGTCCTGCTGGAGTT
CGTGACCGCCGCCGGGACCACTCCCGGCATGGACGAGCTGTACAAGGGCGGTACCAGAGGGAGCATGGTG
AGCAAGGGCGAGGAGCTGTTCACCGGGGTGGTGCCCATCCTGGTCGAGCTGGACGGCGACGTAAACGGCC
ACAAGTTCAGCGTGTCCGGCGAGGGTGAGGGCGATGCCACCTACGGCAAGCTGACCCTGAAGTTCATCTG
CACCACCGGCAAGCTGCCCGTGCCCTGGCCCACCCTCGTGACCACCCTGACCTACGGCGTGCAGTGCTTC
GGCCGCTACCCCGACCACATGAAGCAGCACGACTTCTTCAAGTCCGCCATGCCCGAAGGCTACATCCAGG
AGCGCTCCATCTTCTTCGAGGACGACGGCAACTACAAGACCCGCGCCGAGGTGAAGTTCGAGGGCGACAC
CCTGGTGAACCGCATCGAGCTGAAGGGCATCGACTTCAAGGAGGACGGCAACATCCTGGGGCATAAGCTG
GAGTACAACCTTGAGGAGGGTGTGCCGCCGGTCTTCAGTCAACTCACAGAACAGCATCAGGCAGTTATAG
ACGCCATCTTTGCCGGCGATGCGGACGGTGCAAGAAAAGCTATGTTGGCTCATCTGAGCTTCGCCCATAC
GACTATGAAACGCTTCGACGATGATCATGCCCGACACGCACGCATTACCAGACTGCCTGGAGAGCATAAT
GAGCACTCTCGGGAAAAGAATGCATGAAAGCTTGGCTGTTTTGGCGGATGAGAGAAGATTTTCAGCCTGA
TACAGATTAAATCAGAACGCAGAAGCGGTCTGATAAAACAGAATTTGCCTGGCGGCAGTAGCGCGGTGGT
CCCACCTGACCCCATGCCGAACTCAGAAGTGAAACGCCGTAGCGCCGATGGTAGTGTGGGGTCTCCCCAT
GCGAGAGTAGGGAACTGCCAGGCATCAAATAAAACGAAAGGCTCAGTCGAAAGACTGGGCCTTTCGTTTT
ATCTGTTGTTTGTCGGTGAACGCTCTCCTGAGTAGGACAAATCCGCCGGGAGCGGATTTGAACGTTGCGA
AGCAACGGCCCGGAGGGTGGCGGGCAGGACGCCCGCCATAAACTGCCAGGCATCAAATTAAGCAGAAGGC
CATCCTGACGGATGGCCTTTTTGCGTTTCTACAAACTCTTTTGTTTATTTTTCTAAATACATTCAAATAT
GTATCCGCTCATGAGACAATAACCCTGATAAATGCTTCAATAATATTGAAAAAGGAAGAGTATGAGTATT
CAACATTTCCGTGTCGCCCTTATTCCCTTTTTTGCGGCATTTTGCCTTCCTGTTTTTGCTCACCCAGAAA
CGCTGGTGAAAGTAAAAGATGCTGAAGATCAGTTGGGTGCACGAGTGGGTTACATCGAACTGGATCTCAA
CAGCGGTAAGATCCTTGAGAGTTTTCGCCCCGAAGAACGTTTTCCAATGATGAGCACTTTTAAAGTTCTG
CTATGTGGCGCGGTATTATCCCGTGTTGACGCCGGGCAAGAGCAACTCGGTCGCCGCATACACTATTCTC
AGAATGACTTGGTTGAGTACTCACCAGTCACAGAAAAGCATCTTACGGATGGCATGACAGTAAGAGAATT
ATGCAGTGCTGCCATAACCATGAGTGATAACACTGCGGCCAACTTACTTCTGACAACGATCGGAGGACCG
AAGGAGCTAACCGCTTTTTTGCACAACATGGGGGATCATGTAACTCGCCTTGATCGTTGGGAACCGGAGC
TGAATGAAGCCATACCAAACGACGAGCGTGACACCACGATGCCTGTAGCAATGGCAACAACGTTGCGCAA
ACTATTAACTGGCGAACTACTTACTCTAGCTTCCCGGCAACAATTAATAGACTGGATGGAGGCGGATAAA
GTTGCAGGACCACTTCTGCGCTCGGCCCTTCCGGCTGGCTGGTTTATTGCTGATAAATCTGGAGCCGGTG
AGCGTGGGTCTCGCGGTATCATTGCAGCACTGGGGCCAGATGGTAAGCCCTCCCGTATCGTAGTTATCTA
CACGACGGGGAGTCAGGCAACTATGGATGAACGAAATAGACAGATCGCTGAGATAGGTGCCTCACTGATT
AAGCATTGGTAACTGTCAGACCAAGTTTACTCATATATACTTTAGATTGATTTAAAACTTCATTTTTAAT
TTAAAAGGATCTAGGTGAAGATCCTTTTTGATAATCTCATGACCAAAATCCCTTAACGTGAGTTTTCGTT
CCACTGAGCGTCAGACCCCGTAGAAAAGATCAAAGGATCTTCTTGAGATCCTTTTTTTCTGCGCGTAATC
TGCTGCTTGCAAACAAAACAACCACCGCTACCAGCGGTGGTTTGTTTGCCGGATCAAGAGCTACCAACTC
TTTTTCCGAAGGTAACTGGCTTCAGCAGAGCGCAGATACCAAATACTGTCCTTCTAGTGTAGCCGTAGTT
AGGCCACCACTTCAAGAACTCTGTAGCACCGCCTACATACCTCGCTCTGCTAATCCTGTTACCAGTGGCT
GCTGCCAGTGGCGATAAGTCGTGTCTTACCGGGTTGGACTCAAGACGATAGTTACCGGATAAGGCGCAGC
GGTCGGGCTGAACGGGGGGTTCGTGCACACAGCCCAGCTTGGAGCGAACGACCTACACCGAACTGAGATA
CCTACAGCGTGAGCTATGAGAAAGCGCCACGCTTCCCGAAGGGAGAAAGGCGGACAGGTATCCGGTAAGC
GGCAGGGTCGGAACAGGAGAGCGCACGAGGGAGCTTCCAGGGGGAAACGCCTGGTATCTTTATAGTCCTG
TCGGGTTTCGCCACCTCTGACTTGAGCGTCGATTTTTGTGATGCTCGTCAGGGGGGCGGAGCCTATGGAA
AAACGCCAGCAACGCGGCCTTTTTACGGTTCCTGGCCTTTTGCTGGCCTTTTGCTCACATGTTCTTTCCT
GCGTTATCCCCTGATTCTGTGGATAACCGTATTACCGCCTTTGAGTGAGCTGATACCGCTCGCCGCAGCC
GAACGACCGAGCGCAGCGAGTCAGTGAGCGAGGAAGCGGAAGAGCGCCTGATGCGGTATTTTCTCCTTAC
GCATCTGTGCGGTATTTCACACCGCATATGGTGCACTCTCAGTACAATCTGCTCTGATGCCGCATAGTTA
AGCCAGTATACACTCCGCTATCGCTACGTGACTGGGTCATGGCTGCGCCCCGACACCCGCCAACACCCGC
TGACGCGCCCTGACGGGCTTGTCTGCTCCCGGCATCCGCTTACAGACAAGCTGTGACCGTCTCCGGGAGC
TGCATGTGTCAGAGGTTTTCACCGTCATCACCGAAACGCGCGAGGCAGCAGATCAATTCGCGCGCGAAGG
CGAAGCGGCATGCATAATGTGCCTGTCAAATGGACGAAGCAGGGATTCTGCAAACCCTATGCTACTCCGT
CAAGCCGTCAATTGTCTGATTCGTTACCAATTATGACAACTTGACGGCTACATCATTCACTTTTTCTTCA
CAACCGGCACGGAACTCGCTCGGGCTGGCCCCGGTGCATTTTTTAAATACCCGCGAGAAATAGAGTTGAT
CGTCAAAACCAACATTGCGACCGACGGTGGCGATAGGCATCCGGGTGGTGCTCAAAAGCAGCTTCGCCTG
GCTGATACGTTGGTCCTCGCGCCAGCTTAAGACGCTAATCCCTAACTGCTGGCGGAAAAGATGTGACAGA
CGCGACGGCGACAAGCAAACATGCTGTGCGACGCTGGCGATATCAAAATTGCTGTCTGCCAGGTGATCGC
TGATGTACTGACAAGCCTCGCGTACCCGATTATCCATCGGTGGATGGAGCGACTCGTTAATCGCTTCCAT
GCGCCGCAGTAACAATTGCTCAAGCAGATTTATCGCCAGCAGCTCCGAATAGCGCCCTTCCCCTTGCCCG
GCGTTAATGATTTGCCCAAACAGGTCGCTGAAATGCGGCTGGTGCGCTTCATCCGGGCGAAAGAACCCCG
TATTGGCAAATATTGACGGCCAGTTAAGCCATTCATGCCAGTAGGCGCGCGGACGAAAGTAAACCCACTG
GTGATACCATTCGCGAGCCTCCGGATGACGACCGTAGTGATGAATCTCTCCTGGCGGGAACAGCAAAATA
TCACCCGGTCGGCAAACAAATTCTCGTCCCTGATTTTTCACCACCCCCTGACCGCGAATGGTGAGATTGA
GAATATAACCTTTCATTCCCAGCGGTCGGTCGATAAAAAAATCGAGATAACCGTTGGCCTCAATCGGCGT
TAAACCCGCCACCAGATGGGCATTAAACGAGTATCCCGGCAGCAGGGGATCATTTTGCGCTTCAGCCATA
CTTTTCATACTCCCGCCATTCAGAG
Features (pLannotate 1.2.2; 14 found; start..end, strand, type, name):
      1..285     +  promoter       araBAD promoter: araBAD; promoter of the L-arabinose operon of E. coli; the araC regulatory gene is transcribed in the opposite direction (Guzman et al., 1995)
    331..351     +  CDS            capTEV™ (fragment): composite tag for in vivo biotinylation, TEV protease cleavage, and 6xHis tagging
    352..384     +  CDS            T7 tag (gene 10 leader): leader peptide from bacteriophage T7 gene 10 promotes efficient translation in E. coli
    388..411     +  CDS            Xpress™ tag: Xpress™ epitope tag, including an enterokinase recognition and cleavage site
    757..1479    +  CDS            cEGFP: cEGFP is a basic (constitutively fluorescent) green fluorescent protein published in 2008, derived from Aequorea victoria.
   1797..1912    +  ncRNA          5S rRNA: Accession: RF00001 - 5S ribosomal RNA
   1916..2002    +  terminator     rrnB T1 terminator: Escherichia coli rrnB; transcription terminator T1 from the E. coli rrnB gene
   2094..2121    +  terminator     rrnB T2 terminator: transcription terminator T2 from the E. coli rrnB gene
   2140..2231    +  promoter       AmpR promoter: bla
   2232..3092    +  CDS            AmpR: β-lactamase; bla; confers resistance to ampicillin, carbenicillin, and related antibiotics
   3263..3851    +  rep_origin     ori: high-copy-number ColE1/pMB1/pBR322/pUC origin of replication
   4037..4177    -  misc_feature   bom: basis of mobility region from pBR322
   4279..4319    -  CDS            rop (fragment): Rop protein, which maintains plasmids at low copy number; rop
   4441..5319    -  CDS            araC: L-arabinose regulatory protein; araC
