[The description below was written by a language model from this plasmid's Addgene catalogue record and pLannotate feature annotations shown in this document.]
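Description:
pBAD-DiLACCO1 is a 5,345-nt bacterial expression plasmid built on the pBAD backbone and used to produce DiLACCO1, a genetically encoded green fluorescent protein that serves as the control counterpart to L-lactate biosensors. It is maintained in E. coli through a high-copy ColE1/pUC-type origin and selected with ampicillin via the β-lactamase gene driven by its own promoter. A pBR322-derived bom region and a short remnant of the rop gene are also present as backbone carry-over.

Expression is controlled by the araBAD promoter together with the divergently transcribed araC regulator, so transcription of the insert is kept low in the absence of L-arabinose and induced when it is added. Downstream of the promoter, the open reading frame begins with the leader typical of pBAD/His-type vectors: a short segment annotated as a capTEV fragment, which most likely corresponds to its 6xHis portion, followed by the T7 gene 10 leader that promotes efficient translation and an Xpress epitope containing an enterokinase cleavage site. These allow affinity purification, detection and tag removal. The insert follows, and the annotation recognises only its central EGFP-derived fluorescent domain. The flanking coding regions are unannotated, and the record does not describe their identity or the changes that make this a control sensor. Transcription ends at the rrnB T1 and T2 terminators, preceded by a 5S rRNA segment from the same operon.

The plasmid is suited to arabinose-inducible production and purification of the control protein for in vitro characterisation alongside lactate-responsive green sensors.
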