Addgene plasmid #218820: pBAD-DiLACCO1
Purpose: Bacterial expression of genetically encoded green fluorescent L-lactate control biosensor
Depositing lab: Robert Campbell. Depositing organization: The University of Tokyo. Publication: High-Performance Genetically Encoded Green Fluorescent Biosensors for Intracellular l-Lactate. Hario S, Le GNT, Sugimoto H, Takahashi-Yamashiro K, Nishinami S, Toda H, Li S, Marvin JS, Kuroda S, Drobizhev M, Terai T, Nasu Y, Campbell RE. ACS Cent Sci. 2024 Jan 31;10(2):402-416. doi: 10.1021/acscentsci.3c01250. eCollection 2024 Feb 28. PubMed 38435524.
Backbone
  Vector backbone: pBAD
  Vector type: Bacterial Expression
Growth in bacteria
  Bacterial resistance: Ampicillin, 100 μg/mL
  Growth temperature: 37°C
  Growth strain: DH5alpha
  Copy number: High Copy
Gene/Insert
  Gene/Insert name: DiLACCO1
  Species: Other
  Cloning method: Ligation Independent Cloning
Terms and licenses: Academic/Nonprofit Terms; Industry Terms: Not Available to Industry
How to cite: pBAD-DiLACCO1 was a gift from Robert Campbell (Addgene plasmid # 218820 ; http://n2t.net/addgene:218820 ; RRID:Addgene_218820)
